>Addgene plasmid #13567 | pRSET FLII12Pglu-600uDelta4 | depositor full sequence | sequence record 7692 | Author sequence
ATCTCGATCCCGCGAAATTAATACGACTCACTATAGGGAGACCACAACGGTTTCCCTCTAGATAATTTTG
TTTAACTTTAAGAAGGAGATATACATATGCGGGGTTCTCATCATCATCATCATCATGGTATGGCTAGCAT
GACTGGTGGACAGCAAATGGGTCGGGATCTGTACGACGATGACGATAAGGATCCGGGCCGCGCTGATACT
CGCATTGGTGTAACAATCTATAAGTCGGCTGGTATGGTGAGCAAGGGCGAGGAGCTGTTCACCGGGGTGG
TGCCCATCCTGGTCGAGCTGGACGGCGACGTAAACGGCCACAAGTTCAGCGTGTCCGGCGAGGGCGAGGG
CGATGCCACCTACGGCAAGCTGACCCTGAAGTTCATCTGCACCACCGGCAAGCTGCCCGTGCCCTGGCCC
ACCCTCGTGACCACCCTGACCTGGGGCGTGCAGTGCTTCAGCCGCTACCCCGACCACATGAAGCAGCACG
ACTTCTTCAAGTCCGCCATGCCCGAAGGCTACGTCCAGGAGCGCACCATCTTCTTCAAGGACGACGGCAA
CTACAAGACCCGCGCCGAGGTGAAGTTCGAGGGCGACACCCTGGTGAACCGCATCGAGCTGAAGGGCATC
GACTTCAAGGAGGACGGCAACATCCTGGGGCACAAGCTGGAGTACAACTACATCAGCCACAACGTCTATA
TCACCGCCGACAAGCAGAAGAACGGCATCAAGGCCAACTTCAAGATCCGCCACAACATCGAGGACGGCAG
CGTGCAGCTCGCCGACCACTACCAGCAGAACACCCCCATCGGCGACGGCCCCGTGCTGCTGCCCGACAAC
CACTACCTGAGCACCCAGTCCGCCCTGAGCAAAGACCCCAACGAGAAGCGCGATCACATGGTCCTGCTGG
AGTTCGTGACCGCCGCCGGGATCACTCTCGGCATGGACGAGCTGTACGGTAGCCGAGATAACGCGATGTC
TGTAGTGCGCAAGGCTATTGAGCAAGATGCGAAAGCCGCGCCAGATGTTCAGCTGCTGATGAATGATTCT
CAGAATGACCAGTCCAAGCAGAACGATCAGATCGACGTATTGCTGGCGAAAGGGGTGAAGGCACTGGCAA
TCAACCTGGTTGACCCGGCAGCTGCGGGTACGGTGATTGAGAAAGCGCGTGGGCAAAACGTGCCGGTGGT
TTTCTTCAACAAAGAACCGTCTCGTAAGGCGCTGGATAGCTACGACAAAGCCTACTACGTTGGCACTGAC
TCCAAAGAGTCCGGCATTATTCAAGGCGATTTGATTGCTAAACACTGGGCGGCGAATCAGGGTTGGGATC
TGAACAAAGACGGTCAGATTCAGTTCGTACTGCTGAAAGGTGAACCGGGCCATCCGGATGCAGAAGCACG
TACCACTTACGTGATTAAAGAATTGAACGATAAAGGCATCAAAACTGAACAGTTACAGTTAGATACCGCA
ATGTGGGACACCGCTCAGGCGAAAGATAAGATGGACGCCTGGCTGTCTGGCCCGAACGCCAACAAAATCG
AAGTGGTTATCGCCAACAACGATGCGATGGCAATGGGCGCGGTTGAAGCGCTGAAAGCACACAACAAGTC
CAGCATTCCGGTGTTTGGCGTCGATGCGCTGCCAGAAGCGCTGGCGCTGGTGAAATCCGGTGCACTGGCG
GGCACCGTACTGAACGATGCTAACAACCAGGCGAAAGCGACCTTTGATCTGGCGAAAAACCTGGCCGATG
GTAAAGGTGCGGCTGATGGCACCAACTGGAAAATCGACAACAAAGTGGTCCGCGTACCTTATGTTGGCGT
AGATAAAGACAACCTGGCTGAATTCAGCAAGAAAGGTACCATGGTGAGCAAGGGCGAGGAGCTGTTCACC
GGGGTGGTGCCCATCCTGGTCGAGCTGGACGGCGACGTAAACGGCCACAAGTTCAGCGTGTCCGGCGAGG
GCGAGGGCGATGCCACCTACGGCAAGCTGACCCTGAAGTTCATCTGCACCACCGGCAAGCTGCCCGTGCC
CTGGCCCACCCTCGTGACCACCTTCGGCTACGGCCTGCAGTGCTTCGCCCGCTACCCCGACCACATGAAG
CAGCACGACTTCTTCAAGTCCGCCATGCCCGAAGGCTACGTCCAGGAGCGCACCATCTTCTTCAAGGACG
ACGGCAACTACAAGACCCGCGCCGAGGTGAAGTTCGAGGGCGACACCCTGGTGAACCGCATCGAGCTGAA
GGGCATCGACTTCAAGGAGGACGGCAACATCCTGGGGCACAAGCTGGAGTACAACTACAACAGCCACAAC
GTCTATATCATGGCCGACAAGCAGAAGAACGGCATCAAGGTGAACTTCAAGATCCGCCACAACATCGAGG
ACGGCAGCGTGCAGCTCGCCGACCACTACCAGCAGAACACCCCCATCGGCGACGGCCCCGTGCTGCTGCC
CGACAACCACTACCTGAGCTACCAGTCCGCCCTGAGCAAAGACCCCAACGAGAAGCGCGATCACATGGTC
CTGCTGGAGTTCGTGACCGCCGCCGGGATCACTCTCGGCATGGACGAGCTGTACAAGTAAAAGCTTGATC
CGGCTGCTAACAAAGCCCGAAAGGAAGCTGAGTTGGCTGCTGCCACCGCTGAGCAATAACTAGCATAACC
CCTTGGGGCCTCTAAACGGGTCTTGAGGGGTTTTTTGCTGAAAGGAGGAACTATATCCGGATCTGGCGTA
ATAGCGAAGAGGCCCGCACCGATCGCCCTTCCCAACAGTTGCGCAGCCTGAATGGCGAATGGG
[124 nt withheld, positions 2794-2917]
C
[56 nt withheld, positions 2919-2974]
AGCTTTACGGCACCTCGACCG
[64 nt withheld, positions 2996-3059]
CCTTTGACGTTGGAGTCCACGTTCTTT
[37 nt withheld, positions 3087-3123]
ACCCTATCGCGGTCTATTCTTTTGATTTATAAGGGATTTTGCCGATTTCGGCCTATTGGTTAAAAAATGA
GCTGATTTAACAAATATTTAACGCGAATTTTAACAAAATATTAACGTTTACAATTTCGCCTGATGCGGTA
TTTTCTCCTTACGCATCTGTGCGGTATTTCACACCGCATACAGGTGGCACTTTTCGGGGAAATGTGCGCG
GAACCCCTATTTGTTTATTTTTCTAAATACATTCAAATATGTATCCGCTCATGAGACAATAACCCTGATA
AATGCTTCAATAATATTGAAAAAGGAAGAGTATGAGTATTCAACATTTCCGTGTCGCCCTTATTCCCTTT
TTTGCGGCATTTTGCCTTCCTGTTTTTGCTCACCCAGAAACGCTGGTGAAAGTAAAAGATGCTGAAGATC
AGTTGGGTGCACGAGTGGGTTACATCGAACTGGATCTCAACAGCGGTAAGATCCTTGAGAGTTTTCGCCC
CGAAGAACGTTTTCCAATGATGAGCACTTTTAAAGTTCTGCTATGTGATACACTATTATCCCGTATTGAC
GCCGGGCAAGAGCAACTCGGTCGCCGCATACACTATTCTCAGAATGACTTGGTTGAGTACTCACCAGTCA
CAGAAAAGCATCTTACGGATGGCATGACAGTAAGAGAATTATGCAGTGCTGCCATAACCATGAGTGATAA
CACTGCGGCCAACTTACTTCTGACAACGATCGGAGGACCGAAGGAGCTAACCGCTTTTTTGCACAACATG
GGGGATCATGTAACTCGCCTTGATCGTTGGGAACCGGAGCTGAATGAAGCCATACCAAACGACGAGAGTG
ACACCACGATGCCTGTAGCAATGCCAACAACGTTGCGCAAACTATTAACTGGCGAACTACTTACTCTAGC
TTCCCGGCAACAATTAATAGACTGAATGGAGGCGGATAAAGTTGCAGGACCACTTCTGCGCTCGGCCCTT
CCGGCTGGCTGGTTTATTGCTGATAAATCTGGAGCCGGTGAGCGTGGGTCTCGCGGTATCATTGCAGCAC
TGGGGCCAGATGGTAAGCGCTCCCGTATCGTAGTTATCTACACGACGGGGAGTCAGGCAACTATGGATGA
ACGAAATAGACAGATCGCTGAGATAGGTGCCTCACTGATTAAGCATTGGTAACTGTCAGACCAAGTTTAC
TCATATATACTTTAGATTGATTTAAAACTTCATTTTTAATTTAAAAGGATCTAGGTGAAGATCCTTTTTG
ATAATCTCATGACCAAAATCCCTTAACGTGAGTTTTCGTTCCACTGAGCGTCAGACCCCGTAGAAAAGAT
CAAAGGATCTTCTTGAGATCCTTTTTTTCTGCGCGTAATCTGCTGCTTGCAAACAAAAAAACCACCGCTA
CCAGCGGTGGTTTGTTTGCCGGATCAAGAGCTACCAACTCTTTTTCCGAAGGTAACTGGCTTCAGCAGAG
CGCAGATACCAAATACTGTCCTTCTAGTGTAGCCGTAGTTAGGCCACCACTTCAAGAACTCTGTAGCACC
GCCTACATACCTCGCTCTGCTAATCCTGTTACCAGTGGCTGCTGCCAGTGGCGATAAGTCGTGTCTTACC
GGGTTGGACTCAAGACGATAGTTACCGGATAAGGCGCAGCGGTCGGGCTGAACGGGGGGTTCGTGCACAC
AGCCCAGCTTGGAGCGAACGACCTACACCGAACTGAGATACCTACAGCGTGAGCTATGAGAAAGCGCCAC
GCTTCCCGAAGGGAGAAAGGCGGACAGGTATCCGGTAAGCGGCAGGGTCGGAACAGGAGAGCGCACGAGG
GAGCTTCCAGGGGGAAACGCCTGGTATCTTTATAGTCCTGTCGGGTTTCGCCACCTCTGACTTGAGCGTC
GATTTTTGTGATGCTCGTCAGGGGGGCGGAGCCTATGGAAAAACGCCAGCAACGCGGCCTTTTTACGGTT
CCTGGGCTTTTGCTGGCCTTTTGCTCACATGTTCTTTCCTGCGTTATCCCCTGATTCTGTGGATAACCGT
ATTACCGCCTTTGAGTGAGCTGATACCGCTCGCCGCAGCCGAACGACCGAGCGCAGCGAGTCAGTGAGCG
AGGAAGCGGAAGAGCGCCCAATACGCAAACCGCCTCTCCCCGCGCGTTGGCCGATTCATTAATGCAG
Features (pLannotate 1.2.2; 17 found; start..end, strand, type, name):
     19..37      +  promoter       T7 promoter: promoter for bacteriophage T7 RNA polymerase
     67..89      +  RBS            RBS: efficient ribosome binding site from bacteriophage T7 gene 10 (Olins and Rangwala, 1989)
    109..129     +  CDS            capTEV™ (fragment): composite tag for in vivo biotinylation, TEV protease cleavage, and 6xHis tagging
    130..162     +  CDS            T7 tag (gene 10 leader): leader peptide from bacteriophage T7 gene 10 promotes efficient translation in E. coli
    166..189     +  CDS            Xpress™ tag: Xpress™ epitope tag, including an enterokinase recognition and cleavage site
    244..957     +  CDS            ECFP: ECFP is a basic (constitutively fluorescent) cyan fluorescent protein published in 1996, derived from Aequorea victoria. It has low acid sensitivity.
    919..1854    +  CDS            mglB (fragment): DGAL_ECOLI - Experimental evidence at protein level: Swiss-Prot protein existence level 1. This protein is involved in the active transport of galactose and glucose. It plays a role in the chemotaxis towards the two sugars by interacting with the trg chemoreceptor. From Escherichia coli (strain K12).
   1861..2580    +  CDS            EYFP: enhanced YFP mammalian codon-optimized
   2593..2642    +  CDS            SET1 (fragment): solubility-enhancement tag derived from T7 phage gene 10B
   2650..2697    +  terminator     T7 terminator: transcription terminator for bacteriophage T7 RNA polymerase
   2723..2789    +  CDS            lacZα (fragment): LacZα fragment of β-galactosidase; lacZ fragment
   2794..3249    +  rep_origin     f1 ori (sequence partly withheld): f1 bacteriophage origin of replication; arrow indicates direction of (+) strand synthesis
   3252..3303    -  misc_feature   bom (fragment): basis of mobility region from pBR322
   3330..3434    +  promoter       AmpR promoter: bla
   3435..4295    +  CDS            AmpR: β-lactamase; bla; confers resistance to ampicillin, carbenicillin, and related antibiotics
   4466..5054    +  rep_origin     ori: high-copy-number ColE1/pMB1/pBR322/pUC origin of replication
   5237..5290    +  CDS            lacI (fragment): lac repressor; lacI; The lac repressor binds to the lac operator to inhibit transcription in E. coli. This inhibition can be relieved by adding lactose or isopropyl-β-D-thiogalactopyranoside (IPTG).
