[The description below was written by a language model from this plasmid's Addgene catalogue record and pLannotate feature annotations shown in this document.]
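Description:
pRSET FLII12Pglu-600uDelta4 is a bacterial expression plasmid built on the pRSET-B backbone that encodes a genetically encoded FRET glucose nanosensor. It is maintained at high copy in E. coli through a ColE1/pUC-type origin and selected with ampicillin via the β-lactamase gene. An f1 origin is also present, which in principle allows single-stranded DNA production. Short annotated fragments of lacZα, lacI, bom and a T7 gene 10B-derived solubility tag appear to be backbone remnants rather than functional parts.

The roughly 2.4 kb insert, cloned between BamHI and HindIII, lies downstream of a T7 promoter and the T7 gene 10 ribosome binding site and is followed by a T7 terminator, so expression requires a host that supplies T7 RNA polymerase. The backbone adds an N-terminal leader with a polyhistidine stretch (annotated as a tag fragment), the T7 gene 10 leader and an Xpress epitope with an enterokinase site, which are useful for purifying and detecting the recombinant protein. The sensor itself is the E. coli periplasmic glucose/galactose-binding protein MglB carrying an F16A mutation. ECFP is inserted within MglB near its N-terminus (recorded as between residues 12 and 13) rather than fused to the end, so the feature table shows ECFP ahead of the bulk of mglB. Citrine, an EYFP variant annotated here as EYFP, is fused at the C-terminus, and the name and insert description indicate a shortened linker variant. Sugar binding changes the conformation of MglB and so alters energy transfer between the cyan donor and yellow acceptor. The "600u" in the name presumably refers to an affinity in the 600 µM range, although the record does not state this. The associated publication used this family of sensors to study glucose influx in HepG2 cells, and this bacterial version suits production of sensor protein for in vitro characterisation.
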