Addgene plasmid #13567: pRSET FLII12Pglu-600uDelta4
Depositing lab: Wolf Frommer. Depositing organization: Carnegie Institution for Science. Publication: GLUT1 and GLUT9 as major contributors to glucose influx in HepG2 cells identified by a high sensitivity intramolecular FRET glucose sensor. Takanaga H, Chaudhuri B, Frommer WB. Biochim Biophys Acta. 2008 Apr . 1778(4):1091-9. 10.1016/j.bbamem.2007.11.015 PubMed 18177733.
Backbone
  Vector backbone: pRSET-B
  Backbone size w/o insert (bp): 2897
  Vector type: Bacterial Expression
Growth in bacteria
  Bacterial resistance: Ampicillin, 100 μg/mL
  Growth temperature: 37°C
  Growth strain: DH5alpha
  Copy number: High Copy
Gene/Insert
  Gene/Insert name: FLIPglu F16A Y12S-ECFP-D13R, 4aa linker (alt names: mglB with ECFP inserted; Periplasmic glucose binding)
  Species: E. coli
  Insert size (bp): 2400
  Mutation: F16A, ECFP insert in mglB
  Tag / fusion protein: Citrine (C terminal on insert)
  Cloning method: Restriction Enzyme; 5′ cloning site BamHI (not destroyed); 3′ cloning site HindIII (not destroyed)
  Sequencing primers: 5′ N/A
Resource information
  A portion of this plasmid was derived from a plasmid made by: Citrine is from Roger Tsien, UCSD.
Terms and licenses: Academic/Nonprofit Terms; Industry Terms: Not Available to Industry
Depositor comments: For more information, see http://carnegiedpb.stanford.edu/research/frommer/nanosensors/index.html Citrine is modified version of EYFP.
How to cite: pRSET FLII12Pglu-600uDelta4 was a gift from Wolf Frommer (Addgene plasmid # 13567 ; http://n2t.net/addgene:13567 ; RRID:Addgene_13567)
