>Addgene plasmid #13567 | pRSET FLII12Pglu-600uDelta4 | addgene partial sequence | sequence record 19943 | 13567 with T7-term
CTTTCGGGCTTTGTTAGCAGCCGGATCAAGCTTTTACTTGTACAGCTCGTCCATGCCGAGAGTGATCCCG
GCGGCGGTCACGAACTCCAGCAGGACCATGTGATCGCGCTTCTCGTTGGGGTCTTTGCTCAGGGCGGACT
GGTAGCTCAGGTAGTGGTTGTCGGGCAGCAGCACGGGGCCGTCGCCGATGGGGGTGTTCTGCTGGTAGTG
GTCGGCGAGCTGCACGCTGCCGTCCTCGATGTTGTGGCGGATCTTGAAGTTCACCTTGATGCCGTTCTTC
TGCTTGTCGGCCATGATATAGACGTTGTGGCTGTTGTAGTTGTACTCCAGCTTGTGCCCCAGGATGTTGC
CGTCCTCCTTGAAGTCGATGCCCTTCAGCTCGATGCGGTTCACCAGGGTGTCGCCCTCGAACTTCACCTC
GGCGCGGGTCTTGTAGTTGCCGTCGTCCTTGAAGAAGATGGTGCGCTCCTGGACGTAGCCTTCGGGCATG
GCGGACTTGAAGAAGTCGTGCTGCTTCATGTGGTCGGGGTAGCGGGCGAAGCACATCAGGCCGTAGCCGA
AGGTGGTCACGAGGGTGGGCCAGGGCACGGGCAGCTTGCCGGTGGTGCAGATGAACTTCAGGGTCAGCTT
GCCGT
